>Addgene plasmid #34704 | pSox2-bd_mFGF_eGFP | depositor full sequence | sequence record 41835 | pSox2-bd_mFGF_eGFP sequence 4579 bps
CTAGCGCTACCGGACTCAGATCTCGAGCTCCACCGCGGTGGCGGCCGCTCTAGAACTAGTGGATCTGAAA
ACTCTTTGTTTGGATGCTAATGGGATACTTAAAGGATCTGAAAACTCTTTGTTTGGATGCTAATGGGATA
CTTAAAGGATCTGAAAACTCTTTGTTTGGATGCTAATGGGATACTTAAAGGATCTGAAAACTCTTTGTTT
GGATGCTAATGGGATACTTAAAGGATCTGAAAACTCTTTGTTTGGATGCTAATGGGATACTTAAAGGATC
TGAAAACTCTTTGTTTGGATGCTAATGGGATACTTAAAGGATCCCCCGGGCGCGGGGCAGGCGAGTAGGA
GGGGGCGCCGGCTATATATACCACTGCTCCGGAGGGCTGGGCGCGCGGGGACTATCCCGCCACCGTTGCG
TCCCTATTTGCTCTCGCTACTTAGGTCTGTGCGCAGCACTCACCGAACTCACGGCCCGCAGCTCGAACTC
ACGCCAAGATCCACCGGTCGCCACCATGGTGAGCAAGGGCGAGGAGCTGTTCACCGGGGTGGTGCCCATC
CTGGTCGAGCTGGACGGCGACGTAAACGGCCACAAGTTCAGCGTGTCCGGCGAGGGCGAGGGCGATGCCA
CCTACGGCAAGCTGACCCTGAAGTTCATCTGCACCACCGGCAAGCTGCCCGTGCCCTGGCCCACCCTCGT
GACCACCCTGACCTACGGCGTGCAGTGCTTCAGCCGCTACCCCGACCACATGAAGCAGCACGACTTCTTC
AAGTCCGCCATGCCCGAAGGCTACGTCCAGGAGCGCACCATCTTCTTCAAGGACGACGGCAACTACAAGA
CCCGCGCCGAGGTGAAGTTCGAGGGCGACACCCTGGTGAACCGCATCGAGCTGAAGGGCATCGACTTCAA
GGAGGACGGCAACATCCTGGGGCACAAGCTGGAGTACAACTACAACAGCCACAACGTCTATATCATGGCC
GACAAGCAGAAGAACGGCATCAAGGTGAACTTCAAGATCCGCCACAACATCGAGGACGGCAGCGTGCAGC
TCGCCGACCACTACCAGCAGAACACCCCCATCGGCGACGGCCCCGTGCTGCTGCCCGACAACCACTACCT
GAGCACCCAGTCCGCCCTGAGCAAAGACCCCAACGAGAAGCGCGATCACATGGTCCTGCTGGAGTTCGTG
ACCGCCGCCGGGATCACTCTCGGCATGGACGAGCTGTACAAGTAAAGCGGCCGCGACTCTAGATCATAAT
CAGCCATACCACATTTGTAGAGGTTTTACTTGCTTTAAAAAACCTCCCACACCTCCCCCTGAACCTGAAA
CATAAAATGAATGCAATTGTTGTTGTTAACTTGTTTATTGCAGCTTATAATGGTTACAAATAAAGCAATA
GCATCACAAATTTCACAAATAAAGCATTTTTTTCACTGCATTCTAGTTGTGGTTTGTCCAAACTCATCAA
TGTATCTTAAGGCGTAAATTGTAAGCGTTAATATTTTGTTAAAATTCGCGTTAAATTTTTGTTAAATCAG
CTCATTTTTTAACCAATAGGCCGAAATCGGCAAAATCCCTTATAAATCAAAAGAATAGACCGAGATAGGG
T
[37 nt withheld, positions 1612-1648]
AAAGAACGTGGACTCCAACGTCAAAGG
[49 nt withheld, positions 1676-1724]
T
[91 nt withheld, positions 1726-1816]
G
[124 nt withheld, positions 1818-1941]
CAGGTGGCACTTTTCGGGGAAATGTGCGCGGAACCCCTATTTGTTTATTTTTCTAAATACATTCAAATAT
GTATCCGCTCATGAGACAATAACCCTGATAAATGCTTCAATAATATTGAAAAAGGAAGAGTCCTGAGGCG
GAAAGAACCAGCTGTGGAATGTGTGTCAGTTAGGGTGTGGAAAGTCCCCAGGCTCCCCAGCAGGCAGAAG
TATGCAAAGCATGCATCTCAATTAGTCAGCAACCAGGTGTGGAAAGTCCCCAGGCTCCCCAGCAGGCAGA
AGTATGCAAAGCATGCATCTCAATTAGTCAGCAACCATAGTCCCGCCCCTAACTCCGCCCATCCCGCCCC
TAACTCCGCCCAGTTCCGCCCATTCTCCGCCCCATGGCTGACTAATTTTTTTTATTTATGCAGAGGCCGA
GGCCGCCTCGGCCTCTGAGCTATTCCAGAAGTAGTGAGGAGGCTTTTTTGGAGGCCTAGGCTTTTGCAAA
GATCGATCAAGAGACAGGATGAGGATCGTTTCGCATGATTGAACAAGATGGATTGCACGCAGGTTCTCCG
GCCGCTTGGGTGGAGAGGCTATTCGGCTATGACTGGGCACAACAGACAATCGGCTGCTCTGATGCCGCCG
TGTTCCGGCTGTCAGCGCAGGGGCGCCCGGTTCTTTTTGTCAAGACCGACCTGTCCGGTGCCCTGAATGA
ACTGCAAGACGAGGCAGCGCGGCTATCGTGGCTGGCCACGACGGGCGTTCCTTGCGCAGCTGTGCTCGAC
GTTGTCACTGAAGCGGGAAGGGACTGGCTGCTATTGGGCGAAGTGCCGGGGCAGGATCTCCTGTCATCTC
ACCTTGCTCCTGCCGAGAAAGTATCCATCATGGCTGATGCAATGCGGCGGCTGCATACGCTTGATCCGGC
TACCTGCCCATTCGACCACCAAGCGAAACATCGCATCGAGCGAGCACGTACTCGGATGGAAGCCGGTCTT
GTCGATCAGGATGATCTGGACGAAGAGCATCAGGGGCTCGCGCCAGCCGAACTGTTCGCCAGGCTCAAGG
CGAGCATGCCCGACGGCGAGGATCTCGTCGTGACCCATGGCGATGCCTGCTTGCCGAATATCATGGTGGA
AAATGGCCGCTTTTCTGGATTCATCGACTGTGGCCGGCTGGGTGTGGCGGACCGCTATCAGGACATAGCG
TTGGCTACCCGTGATATTGCTGAAGAGCTTGGCGGCGAATGGGCTGACCGCTTCCTCGTGCTTTACGGTA
TCGCCGCTCCCGATTCGCAGCGCATCGCCTTCTATCGCCTTCTTGACGAGTTCTTCTGAGCGGGACTCTG
GGGTTCGAAATGACCGACCAAGCGACGCCCAACCTGCCATCACGAGATTTCGATTCCACCGCCGCCTTCT
ATGAAAGGTTGGGCTTCGGAATCGTTTTCCGGGACGCCGGCTGGATGATCCTCCAGCGCGGGGATCTCAT
GCTGGAGTTCTTCGCCCACCCTAGGGGGAGGCTAACTGAAACACGGAAGGAGACAATACCGGAAGGAACC
CGCGCTATGACGGCAATAAAAAGACAGAATAAAACGCACGGTGTTGGGTCGTTTGTTCATAAACGCGGGG
TTCGGTCCCAGGGCTGGCACTCTGTCGATACCCCACCGAGACCCCATTGGGGCCAATACGCCCGCGTTTC
TTCCTTTTCCCCACCCCACCCCCCAAGTTCGGGTGAAGGCCCAGGGCTCGCAGCCAACGTCGGGGCGGCA
GGCCCTGCCATAGCCTCAGGTTACTCATATATACTTTAGATTGATTTAAAACTTCATTTTTAATTTAAAA
GGATCTAGGTGAAGATCCTTTTTGATAATCTCATGACCAAAATCCCTTAACGTGAGTTTTCGTTCCACTG
AGCGTCAGACCCCGTAGAAAAGATCAAAGGATCTTCTTGAGATCCTTTTTTTCTGCGCGTAATCTGCTGC
TTGCAAACAAAAAAACCACCGCTACCAGCGGTGGTTTGTTTGCCGGATCAAGAGCTACCAACTCTTTTTC
CGAAGGTAACTGGCTTCAGCAGAGCGCAGATACCAAATACTGTCCTTCTAGTGTAGCCGTAGTTAGGCCA
CCACTTCAAGAACTCTGTAGCACCGCCTACATACCTCGCTCTGCTAATCCTGTTACCAGTGGCTGCTGCC
AGTGGCGATAAGTCGTGTCTTACCGGGTTGGACTCAAGACGATAGTTACCGGATAAGGCGCAGCGGTCGG
GCTGAACGGGGGGTTCGTGCACACAGCCCAGCTTGGAGCGAACGACCTACACCGAACTGAGATACCTACA
GCGTGAGCTATGAGAAAGCGCCACGCTTCCCGAAGGGAGAAAGGCGGACAGGTATCCGGTAAGCGGCAGG
GTCGGAACAGGAGAGCGCACGAGGGAGCTTCCAGGGGGAAACGCCTGGTATCTTTATAGTCCTGTCGGGT
TTCGCCACCTCTGACTTGAGCGTCGATTTTTGTGATGCTCGTCAGGGGGGCGGAGCCTATGGAAAAACGC
CAGCAACGCGGCCTTTTTACGGTTCCTGGCCTTTTGCTGGCCTTTTGCTCACATGTTCTTTCCTGCGTTA
TCCCCTGATTCTGTGGATAACCGTATTACCGCCATGCATTAGTTATTA
Features (pLannotate 1.2.2; 12 found; start..end, strand, type, name):
     25..65      +  misc_feature   MCS (fragment): pBluescript multiple cloning site
    516..1235    +  CDS            EGFP: the original enhanced GFP (Yang et al., 1996) mammalian codon-optimized
   1252..1335    +  CDS            large T antigen (fragment): large T antigen from SV40 (simian virus 40)
   1358..1479    +  polyA_signal   SV40 poly(A) signal: SV40 polyadenylation signal
   1513..1941    -  rep_origin     f1 ori (sequence partly withheld): f1 bacteriophage origin of replication; arrow indicates direction of (+) strand synthesis
   1968..2072    +  promoter       AmpR promoter: bla
   2074..2431    +  promoter       SV40 promoter: SV40 enhancer and early promoter
   2466..3260    +  CDS            NeoR/KanR: aminoglycoside phosphotransferase from Tn5; aph(3')-II (or nptII); confers resistance to neomycin, kanamycin, and G418 (Geneticin®)
   3281..3433    +  CDS            ble (fragment): BLE_KLEPN - Experimental evidence at protein level: Swiss-Prot protein existence level 1. Binding protein with a strong affinity to the bleomycin family of antibiotics. Binds to CL990; an antimitotic-antibiotic compound. From Klebsiella pneumoniae.
   3492..3539    +  polyA_signal   HSV TK poly(A) signal: herpes simplex virus thymidine kinase polyadenylation signal (Cole and Stacy, 1985)
   3630..3646    -  polyA_signal   bGH poly(A) signal (fragment): bovine growth hormone polyadenylation signal
   3868..4456    +  rep_origin     ori: high-copy-number ColE1/pMB1/pBR322/pUC origin of replication
