[The description below was written by a language model from this plasmid's Addgene catalogue record and pLannotate feature annotations shown in this document.]
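Description:
pSox2-bd_mFGF_eGFP is a 4,579-bp Xenopus expression plasmid that reports Sox2/Oct3-4 transcriptional activity through direct expression of eGFP. According to the record, six copies of a Sox2/Oct3-4 transcription factor binding element and a 165-bp minimal FGF4 promoter sit upstream of the eGFP coding sequence. The minimal promoter should therefore drive fluorescence mainly in cells that contain these factors, such as neural progenitors. The feature table does not annotate these regulatory elements. They presumably occupy the unannotated stretch between a pBluescript multiple-cloning-site fragment and the EGFP open reading frame. EGFP is followed by a short SV40 large T antigen fragment and the SV40 polyadenylation signal, which terminates the transcript.

The backbone is listed as act-GVP-UG, a Gal4-VP16/UAS vector. The depositor notes that this plasmid is identical to the related pSox2-bd::FP construct except that the Gal4-UAS amplification cassette, including its second minimal FGF promoter, is absent. The reporter is thus driven directly rather than through Gal4/UAS amplification. Propagation in E. coli relies on a high-copy ColE1/pUC-type origin with kanamycin selection. Resistance comes from a Tn5 NeoR/KanR gene placed behind tandem bacterial (AmpR) and SV40 early promoters and ending in an HSV TK poly(A) signal, an arrangement that could also permit G418 selection in vertebrate cells. An f1 origin is also present, along with small ble and bGH poly(A) fragments that appear to be leftovers from earlier cloning. The associated publication used in vivo time-lapse imaging to follow cell proliferation and differentiation in the optic tectum of Xenopus laevis tadpoles, which is consistent with using this plasmid to label Sox2-expressing progenitor cells.
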