Addgene plasmid #34704: pSox2-bd_mFGF_eGFP
Depositing lab: Hollis Cline. Depositing organization: Scripps California (The Scripps Research Institute). Publication: In vivo time-lapse imaging of cell proliferation and differentiation in the optic tectum of Xenopus laevis tadpoles. Bestman JE, Lee-Osbourne J, Cline HT. J Comp Neurol. 2012 Feb 1;520(2):401-33. doi: 10.1002/cne.22795. PubMed 22113462.
Backbone
  Vector backbone: act-GVP-UG
  Backbone manufacturer: Created by Köster and Fraser
  Vector type: Xenopus expression
Growth in bacteria
  Bacterial resistance: Kanamycin, 50 μg/mL
  Growth temperature: 37°C
  Growth strain: DH5alpha
  Copy number: Unknown
Gene/Insert
  Gene/Insert name: eGFP
  Tag / fusion protein: 6x Sox2/Oct3-4 transcription factor binding domain (N terminal on insert); 165-bp minimal FGF4 promoter (N terminal on insert)
  Cloning method: Restriction Enzyme; 5′ cloning site none (unknown if destroyed); 3′ cloning site none (unknown if destroyed)
  Sequencing primers: 5′ pBluescriptSK_primer; 3′ EGFP_N
Terms and licenses: Academic/Nonprofit Terms; Industry Terms: Not Available to Industry
Depositor comments: This vector is the same as pSox2-bd::FP (Addgene #34703) except the Gal-UAS cassette (including the second mFGF) are not present. Please refer to plasmid 34703 for more information.
How to cite: pSox2-bd_mFGF_eGFP was a gift from Hollis Cline (Addgene plasmid # 34704 ; http://n2t.net/addgene:34704 ; RRID:Addgene_34704)
