>Addgene plasmid #34704 | pSox2-bd_mFGF_eGFP | addgene partial sequence | sequence record 43650 | pBluescriptSK
ACTTAAAGGATCTGAAAACTCTTTGTTTGGATGCTAATGGGATACTTAAAGGATCTGAAAACTCTTTGTT
TGGATGCTAATGGGATACTTAAAGGATCTGAAAACTCTTTGTTTGGATGCTAATGGGATACTTAAAGGAT
CTGAAAACTCTTTGTTTGGATGCTAATGGGATACTTAAAGGATCTGAAAACTCTTTGTTTGGATGCTAAT
GGGATACTTAAAGGATCCCCCGGGCGCGGGGCANGCGAGTAGGAGGGGGCGCCGGCTATATATACCACTG
CTCCGGAGGGCTGGGCGCGCGGGGACTATCCCGCCACCGTTGCGTCCCTATTTGCTCTCGCTACTTAGGT
CTGTGCGCAGCACTCACCGAACTCACGGCCCGCAGCTCGAACTCACGCAAGATCCACCGGTCGCCACCAT
GGTGAGCAAGGGCGAGGAGCTGTTCACCGGGGTGGTGCCCATCCTGGTCGAGCTGGACGGCGACGTAAAC
GGCCACAAGTTCAGCGTGTCCGGCGAGGGCGAGGGCGATGCCACCTACGGCAAGCTGACCCTGAAGTTCA
TCTGCACCACCGGCAAGCTGCCCGTGCCCTGGCCCACCCTCGTGACCACCCTGACCTACGGCGTGCAGTG
CTTCAGCCGCTACCCCGACCACATGAAGCAGCACGACTTCTTCAAGTCCGCCATGCCCGAAGGCTACGTC
CAGGAGCGCACCATCTTCTTCAAGGACGACGGCAACTACAAGACCCGCGCCGAGGTGAAGTTCGAGGGCG
ACACCCTGGTGAACCGCATCGAGCTGAA
